Addgene plasmid #68729: pVITRO1-SS-132
Purpose: ZF1-TF with mCherry marker
Depositing lab: James Collins. Depositing organization: Massachusetts Institute of Technology. Publication: DNA sense-and-respond protein modules for mammalian cells. Slomovic S, Collins JJ. Nat Methods. 2015 Sep 21. doi: 10.1038/nmeth.3585. PubMed 26389572.
Backbone
  Vector backbone: pVITRO1-NEO-MCS
  Backbone manufacturer: invivogen
  Backbone size w/o insert (bp): 6295
  Total vector size (bp): 7477
  Vector type: Mammalian Expression
  Selectable markers: Neomycin (select with G418)
Growth in bacteria
  Bacterial resistance: Kanamycin, 50 μg/mL
  Growth temperature: 37°C
  Growth strain: DH5alpha
  Copy number: High Copy
Gene/Insert 1
  Gene/Insert name: ZF1-VP64
  Species: Synthetic
  Insert size (bp): 486
  Tag / fusion protein: FLAG (N terminal on insert); NLS (N terminal on insert)
Gene/Insert 2
  Gene/Insert name: mCherry
  Species: Synthetic
  Insert size (bp): 708
Terms and licenses: Academic/Nonprofit Terms; Industry Terms: Not Available to Industry
How to cite: pVITRO1-SS-132 was a gift from James Collins (Addgene plasmid # 68729 ; http://n2t.net/addgene:68729 ; RRID:Addgene_68729)
