[The description below was written by a language model from this plasmid's Addgene catalogue record and pLannotate feature annotations shown in this document.]
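Description:
pVITRO1-SS-132 is a mammalian expression plasmid built on the InvivoGen pVITRO1-NEO-MCS backbone, a dual-cassette vector that expresses two genes from one plasmid. It is propagated in E. coli through a high-copy ColE1/pUC-type origin. A single Tn5 aminoglycoside phosphotransferase gene (NeoR/KanR) serves both hosts, giving kanamycin resistance in bacteria and G418 resistance in mammalian cells. Short bacterial promoter elements (annotated as tac and T7 fragments) sit just upstream of this gene and presumably drive it in E. coli.

The first cassette places a synthetic zinc-finger transcription factor, ZF1-VP64, downstream of a mouse EF-1α promoter preceded by an SV40 enhancer/early promoter fragment. The protein carries an N-terminal FLAG epitope and a nuclear localisation signal, followed by the zinc-finger DNA-binding domain (the unannotated stretch between FLAG and VP64 in the feature table). At the C-terminus is VP64, a tetrameric repeat of the minimal VP16 activation domain. An annotated SV40 poly(A) signal follows the coding region.

The second cassette begins with a CMV enhancer and promoter fragment. A long unannotated region lies between this and the mCherry coding sequence, so the full promoter of this cassette is not identified by the annotation. mCherry is followed by an FMDV IRES and the NeoR/KanR gene, so in mammalian cells the reporter and resistance marker are expected to be translated from one bicistronic transcript that ends at a human EF-1α poly(A) signal.

The plasmid delivers a constitutively expressed zinc-finger activator, with red fluorescence marking transfected cells and G418 available for selection. The associated publication concerns DNA sense-and-respond protein modules for mammalian cells. The record does not state the ZF1 target sequence.
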