Features (pLannotate 1.2.2; 15 found; start..end, strand, type, name):
     51..242     +  promoter       SV40 promoter (fragment): SV40 enhancer and early promoter
    429..1562    +  promoter       mEF-1α promoter (fragment): strong constitutive promoter for mouse elongation factor EF-1α
   1580..1600    +  CDS            FLAG (fragment): FLAG® epitope tag, followed by an enterokinase cleavage site
   1901..2050    +  CDS            VP64: tetrameric repeat of the minimal activation domain of herpes simplex virus VP16 (Beerli et al., 1998)
   2082..2203    -  polyA_signal   SV40 poly(A) signal: SV40 polyadenylation signal
   2226..2297    -  CDS            large T antigen (fragment): large T antigen from SV40 (simian virus 40)
   2391..2979    +  rep_origin     ori: high-copy-number ColE1/pMB1/pBR322/pUC origin of replication
   3059..3362    +  enhancer       CMV enhancer: human cytomegalovirus immediate early enhancer
   3364..3463    +  promoter       CMV promoter (fragment): human cytomegalovirus (CMV) immediate early promoter
   4795..5504    +  CDS            mCherry (fragment): monomeric derivative of DsRed fluorescent protein (Shaner et al., 2004) mammalian codon-optimized
   5512..5956    +  misc_feature   FMDV IRES: internal ribosome entry site (IRES) of the foot-and-mouth disease virus
   5989..6007    +  promoter       tac promoter (fragment): strong E. coli promoter; hybrid between the trp and lac UV5 promoters
   6027..6045    +  promoter       T7 promoter: promoter for bacteriophage T7 RNA polymerase
   6055..6849    +  CDS            NeoR/KanR: aminoglycoside phosphotransferase from Tn5; aph(3')-II (or nptII); confers resistance to neomycin, kanamycin, and G418 (Geneticin®)
   6896..7468    +  polyA_signal   EF-1α poly(A) signal: human EF-1α polyadenylation signal
>Addgene plasmid #68729 | pVITRO1-SS-132 | depositor full sequence | sequence record 124806 | pVITRO1-SS-132 sequence 7469 bps
CCTGCAGGGCCTGAAATAACCTCTGAAAGAGGAACTTGGTTAGGTACCTTCTGAGGCGGAAAGAACCAGC
TGTGGAATGTGTGTCAGTTAGGGTGTGGAAAGTCCCCAGGCTCCCCAGCAGGCAGAAGTATGCAAAGCAT
GCATCTCAATTAGTCAGCAACCAGGTGTGGAAAGTCCCCAGGCTCCCCAGCAGGCAGAAGTATGCAAAGC
ATGCATCTCAATTAGTCAGCAACCATAGTCCCACTAGTGGAGCCGAGAGTAATTCATACAAAAGGAGGGA
TCGCCTTCGCAAGGGGAGAGCCCAGGGACCGTCCCTAAATTCTCACAGACCCAAATCCCTGTAGCCGCCC
CACGACAGCGCGAGGAGCATGCGCTCAGGGCTGAGCGCGGGGAGAGCAGAGCACACAAGCTCATAGACCC
TGGTCGTGGGGGGGAGGACCGGGGAGCTGGCGCGGGGCAAACTGGGAAAGCGGTGTCGTGTGCTGGCTCC
GCCCTCTTCCCGAGGGTGGGGGAGAACGGTATATAAGTGCGGCAGTCGCCTTGGACGTTCTTTTTCGCAA
CGGGTTTGCCGTCAGAACGCAGGTGAGGGGCGGGTGTGGCTTCCGCGGGCCGCCGAGCTGGAGGTCCTGC
TCCGAGCGGGCCGGGCCCCGCTGTCGTCGGCGGGGATTAGCTGCGAGCATTCCCGCTTCGAGTTGCGGGC
GGCGCGGGAGGCAGAGTGCGAGGCCTAGCGGCAACCCCGTAGCCTCGCCTCGTGTCCGGCTTGAGGCCTA
GCGTGGTGTCCGCGCCGCCGCCGCGTGCTACTCCGGCCGCACTCTGGTCTTTTTTTTTTTTGTTGTTGTT
GCCCTGCTGCCTTCGATTGCCGTTCAGCAATAGGGGCTAACAAAGGGAGGGTGCGGGGCTTGCTCGCCCG
GAGCCCGGAGAGGTCATGGTTGGGGAGGAATGGAGGGACAGGAGTGGCGGCTGGGGCCCGCCCGCCTTCG
GAGCACATGTCCGACGCCACCTGGATGGGGCGAGGCCTGGGGTTTTTCCCGAAGCAACCAGGCTGGGGTT
AGCGTGCCGAGGCCATGTGGCCCCAGCACCCGGCACGATCTGGCTTGGCGGCGCCGCGTTGCCCTGCCTC
CCTAACTAGGGTGAGGCCATCCCGTCCGGCACCAGTTGCGTGCGTGGAAAGATGGCCGCTCCCGGGCCCT
GTTGCAAGGAGCTCAAAATGGAGGACGCGGCAGCCCGGTGGAGCGGGCGGGTGAGTCACCCACACAAAGG
AAGAGGGCCTGGTCCCTCACCGGCTGCTGCTTCCTGTGACCCCGTGGTCCTATCGGCCGCAATAGTCACC
TCGGGCTTTTGAGCACGGCTAGTCGCGGCGGGGGGAGGGGATGTAATGGCGTTGGAGTTTGTTCACATTT
GGTGGGTGGAGACTAGTCAGGCCAGCCTGGCGCTGGAAGTCATTTTTGGAATTTGTCCCCTTGAGTTTTG
AGCGGAGCTAATTCTCGGGCTTCTTAGCGGTTCAAAGGTATCTTTTAAACCCTTTTTTAGGTGTTGTGAA
AACCACCGCTAATTCAAAGCAACCGGTGATATCATGGACTACAAGGACGACGATGACAAGCCCAAGAAAA
AGCGCAAGGTCTCTAGACCCGGGGAGCGCCCCTTCCAGTGTCGCATTTGCATGCGGAACTTTTCGATGAA
AAATACTTTGACTAGACATACCCGTACTCATACCGGTGAAAAACCGTTTCAGTGTCGGATCTGTATGCGA
AATTTCTCCAGACAAGAACATTTGGTTAGACATCTACGTACGCACACCGGCGAGAAGCCATTCCAATGCC
GAATATGCATGCGCAACTTCAGTCAAAAACCACATTTGTCAAGACACCTAAAAACCCACCTGAGAGGATC
CGGGCGCGCCGACGCGCTGGACGATTTCGATCTCGACATGCTGGGTTCTGATGCCCTCGATGACTTTGAC
CTGGATATGTTGGGAAGCGACGCATTGGATGACTTTGATCTGGACATGCTCGGCTCCGATGCTCTGGACG
ATTTCGATCTCGATATGTTAATTAATTGTTAAGCTAGCTGGCCAGACATGATAAGATACATTGATGAGTT
TGGACAAACCACAACTAGAATGCAGTGAAAAAAATGCTTTATTTGTGAAATTTGTGATGCTATTGCTTTA
TTTGTAACCATTATAAGCTGCAATAAACAAGTTAACAACAACAATTGCATTCATTTTATGTTTCAGGTTC
AGGGGGAGGTGTGGGAGGTTTTTTAAAGCAAGTAAAACCTCTACAAATGTGGTATGGAAATGTTAATTAA
CTAGCCATGACCAAAATCCCTTAACGTGAGTTTTCGTTCCACTGAGCGTCAGACCCCGTAGAAAAGATCA
AAGGATCTTCTTGAGATCCTTTTTTTCTGCGCGTAATCTGCTGCTTGCAAACAAAAAAACCACCGCTACC
AGCGGTGGTTTGTTTGCCGGATCAAGAGCTACCAACTCTTTTTCCGAAGGTAACTGGCTTCAGCAGAGCG
CAGATACCAAATACTGTTCTTCTAGTGTAGCCGTAGTTAGGCCACCACTTCAAGAACTCTGTAGCACCGC
CTACATACCTCGCTCTGCTAATCCTGTTACCAGTGGCTGCTGCCAGTGGCGATAAGTCGTGTCTTACCGG
GTTGGACTCAAGACGATAGTTACCGGATAAGGCGCAGCGGTCGGGCTGAACGGGGGGTTCGTGCACACAG
CCCAGCTTGGAGCGAACGACCTACACCGAACTGAGATACCTACAGCGTGAGCTATGAGAAAGCGCCACGC
TTCCCGAAGGGAGAAAGGCGGACAGGTATCCGGTAAGCGGCAGGGTCGGAACAGGAGAGCGCACGAGGGA
GCTTCCAGGGGGAAACGCCTGGTATCTTTATAGTCCTGTCGGGTTTCGCCACCTCTGACTTGAGCGTCGA
TTTTTGTGATGCTCGTCAGGGGGGCGGAGCCTATGGAAAAACGCCAGCAACGCGGCCTTTTTACGGTTCC
TGGCCTTTTGCTGGCCTTTTGCTCACATGTTCTTAATTAACCTGCAGGCGTTACATAACTTACGGTAAAT
GGCCCGCCTGGCTGACCGCCCAACGACCCCCGCCCATTGACGTCAATAATGACGTATGTTCCCATAGTAA
CGCCAATAGGGACTTTCCATTGACGTCAATGGGTGGAGTATTTACGGTAAACTGCCCACTTGGCAGTACA
TCAAGTGTATCATATGCCAAGTACGCCCCCTATTGACGTCAATGACGGTAAATGGCCCGCCTGGCATTAT
GCCCAGTACATGACCTTATGGGACTTTCCTACTTGGCAGTACATCTACGTATTAGTCATCGCTATTACCA
TGATGATGCGGTTTTGGCAGTACATCAATGGGCGTGGATAGCGGTTTGACTCACGGGGATTTCCAAGTCT
CCACCCCATTGACGTCAATGGGAGTTTGTTTTGACTAGTGGAGCCGAGAGTAATTCATACAAAAGGAGGG
ATCGCCTTCGCAAGGGGAGAGCCCAGGGACCGTCCCTAAATTCTCACAGACCCAAATCCCTGTAGCCGCC
CCACGACAGCGCGAGGAGCATGCGCCCAGGGCTGAGCGCGGGTAGATCAGAGCACACAAGCTCACAGTCC
CCGGCGGTGGGGGGAGGGGCGCGCTGAGCGGGGGCCAGGGAGCTGGCGCGGGGCAAACTGGGAAAGTGGT
GTCGTGTGCTGGCTCCGCCCTCTTCCCGAGGGTGGGGGAGAACGGTATATAAGTGCGGTAGTCGCCTTGG
ACGTTCTTTTTCGCAACGGGTTTGCCGTCAGAACGCAGGTGAGTGGCGGGTGTGGCTTCCGCGGGCCCCG
GAGCTGGAGCCCTGCTCTGAGCGGGCCGGGCTGATATGCGAGTGTCGTCCGCAGGGTTTAGCTGTGAGCA
TTCCCACTTCGAGTGGCGGGCGGTGCGGGGGTGAGAGTGCGAGGCCTAGCGGCAACCCCGTAGCCTCGCC
TCGTGTCCGGCTTGAGGCCTAGCGTGGTGTCCGCCGCCGCGTGCCACTCCGGCCGCACTATGCGTTTTTT
GTCCTTGCTGCCCTCGATTGCCTTCCAGCAGCATGGGCTAACAAAGGGAGGGTGTGGGGCTCACTCTTAA
GGAGCCCATGAAGCTTACGTTGGATAGGAATGGAAGGGCAGGAGGGGCGACTGGGGCCCGCCCGCCTTCG
GAGCACATGTCCGACGCCACCTGGATGGGGCGAGGCCTGTGGCTTTCCGAAGCAATCGGGCGTGAGTTTA
GCCTACCTGGGCCATGTGGCCCTAGCACTGGGCACGGTCTGGCCTGGCGGTGCCGCGTTCCCTTGCCTCC
CAACAAGGGTGAGGCCGTCCCGCCCGGCACCAGTTGCTTGCGCGGAAAGATGGCCGCTCCCGGGGCCCTG
TTGCAAGGAGCTCAAAATGGAGGACGCGGCAGCCCGGTGGAGCGGGCGGGTGAGTCACCCACACAAAGGA
AGAGGGCCTTGCCCCTCGCCGGCCGCTGCTTCCTGTGACCCCGTGGTCTATCGGCCGCATAGTCACCTCG
GGCTTCTCTTGAGCACCGCTCGTCGCGGCGGGGGGAGGGGATCTAATGGCGTTGGAGTTTGTTCACATTT
GGTGGGTGGAGACTAGTCAGGCCAGCCTGGCGCTGGAAGTCATTCTTGGAATTTGCCCCTTTGAGTTTGG
AGCGAGGCTAATTCTCAAGCCTCTTAGCGGTTCAAAGGTATTTTCTAAACCCGTTTCCAGGTGTTGTGAA
AGCCACCGCTAATTCAAAGCAATCCGGAGTATACATGGTGAGCAAGGGCGAGGAGGATAACATGGCCATC
ATCAAGGAGTTCATGCGCTTCAAGGTGCACATGGAGGGCTCCGTGAACGGCCACGAGTTCGAGATCGAGG
GCGAGGGCGAGGGCCGCCCCTACGAGGGCACCCAGACCGCCAAGCTGAAGGTGACCAAGGGTGGCCCCCT
GCCCTTCGCCTGGGACATCCTGTCCCCTCAGTTCATGTACGGCTCCAAGGCCTACGTGAAGCACCCCGCC
GACATCCCCGACTACTTGAAGCTGTCCTTCCCCGAGGGCTTCAAGTGGGAGCGCGTGATGAACTTCGAGG
ACGGCGGCGTGGTGACCGTGACCCAGGACTCCTCCCTGCAGGACGGCGAGTTCATCTACAAGGTGAAGCT
GCGCGGCACCAACTTCCCCTCCGACGGCCCCGTAATGCAGAAGAAGACCATGGGCTGGCAGGCCTCCTCC
GAGCGGATGTACCCCGAGGACGGCGCCCTGAAGGGCGAGATCAAGCAGAGGCTGAAGCTGAAGGACGGCG
GCCACTACGACGCTGAGGTCAAGACCACCTACAAGGCCAAGAAGCCCGTGCAGCTGCCCGGCGCCTACAA
CGTCAACATCAAGTTGGACATCACCTCCCACAACGAGGACTACACCATCGTGGAACAGTACGAACGCGCC
GAGGGCCGCCACTCCACCGGCGGCATGGACGAGCTGTACAAGTAACCTAGGAGCAGGTTTCCCCAATGAC
ACAAAACGTGCAACTTGAAACTCCGCCTGGTCTTTCCAGGTCTAGAGGGGTAACACTTTGTACTGCGTTT
GGCTCCACGCTCGATCCACTGGCGAGTGTTAGTAACAGCACTGTTGCTTCGTAGCGGAGCATGACGGCCG
TGGGAACTCCTCCTTGGTAACAAGGACCCACGGGGCCAAAAGCCACGCCCACACGGGCCCGTCATGTGTG
CAACCCCAGCACGGCGACTTTACTGCGAAACCCACTTTAAAGTGACATTGAAACTGGTACCCACACACTG
GTGACAGGCTAAGGATGCCCTTCAGGTACCCCGAGGTAACACGCGACACTCGGGATCTGAGAAGGGGACT
GGGGCTTCTATAAAAGCGCTCGGTTTAAAAAGCTTCTATGCCTGAATAGGTGACCGGAGGTCGGCACCTT
TCCTTTGCAATTACTGACCCTATGAATACACTGACTGTTTGACAATTAATCATCGGCATAGTATATCGGC
ATAGTATAATACGACTCACTATAGGAGGGCCACCATGATTGAACAAGATGGATTGCACGCAGGTTCTCCG
GCCGCTTGGGTGGAGAGGCTATTCGGCTATGACTGGGCACAACAGACAATCGGCTGCTCTGATGCCGCCG
TGTTCCGGCTGTCAGCGCAGGGGCGCCCGGTTCTTTTTGTCAAGACCGACCTGTCCGGTGCCCTGAATGA
ACTGCAAGACGAGGCAGCGCGGCTATCGTGGCTGGCCACGACGGGCGTTCCTTGCGCAGCTGTGCTCGAC
GTTGTCACTGAAGCGGGAAGGGACTGGCTGCTATTGGGCGAAGTGCCGGGGCAGGATCTCCTGTCATCTC
ACCTTGCTCCTGCCGAGAAAGTATCCATCATGGCTGATGCAATGCGGCGGCTGCATACGCTTGATCCGGC
TACCTGCCCATTCGACCACCAAGCGAAACATCGCATCGAGCGAGCACGTACTCGGATGGAAGCCGGTCTT
GTCGATCAGGATGATCTGGACGAAGAGCATCAGGGGCTCGCGCCAGCCGAACTGTTCGCCAGGCTCAAGG
CGAGCATGCCCGACGGCGAGGATCTCGTCGTGACACATGGCGATGCCTGCTTGCCGAATATCATGGTGGA
AAATGGCCGCTTTTCTGGATTCATCGACTGTGGCCGGCTGGGTGTGGCGGACCGCTATCAGGACATAGCG
TTGGCTACCCGTGATATTGCTGAAGAGCTTGGCGGCGAATGGGCTGACCGCTTCCTCGTGCTTTACGGTA
TCGCCGCTCCCGATTCGCAGCGCATCGCCTTCTATCGCCTTCTTGACGAGTTCTTCTGAGCGGGACTCTG
GGGTTCGAAATGACCGACCAAGCGAATTCGCTAGGATTATCCCTAATACCTGCCACCCCACTCTTAATCA
GTGGTGGAAGAACGGTCTCAGAACTGTTTGTTTCAATTGGCCATTTAAGTTTAGTAGTAAAAGACTGGTT
AATGATAACAATGCATCGTAAAACCTTCAGAAGGAAAGGAGAATGTTTTGTGGACCACTTTGGTTTTCTT
TTTTGCGTGTGGCAGTTTTAAGTTATTAGTTTTTAAAATCAGTACTTTTTAATGGAAACAACTTGACCAA
AAATTTGTCACAGAATTTTGAGACCCATTAAAAAAGTTAAATGAGAAACCTGTGTGTTCCTTTGGTCAAC
ACCGAGACATTTAGGTGAAAGACATCTAATTCTGGTTTTACGAATCTGGAAACTTCTTGAAAATGTAATT
CTTGAGTTAACACTTCTGGGTGGAGAATAGGGTTGTTTTCCCCCCACATAATTGGAAGGGGAAGGAATAT
CATTTAAAGCTATGGGAGGGTTGCTTTGATTACAACACTGGAGAGAAATGCAGCATGTTGCTGATTGCCT
GTCACTAAAACAGGCCAAAAACTGAGTCCTTGGGTTGCATAGAAAGCTG
