>Addgene plasmid #68729 | pVITRO1-SS-132 | addgene partial sequence | sequence record 124804 | EBV-rev 5'-GTGGTTTGTCCAAACTCATC-3'
TTAATTAACATATCGAGATCGAAATCGTCCAGAGCATCGGAGCCGAGCATGTCCAGATCAAAGTCATCCA
ATGCGTCGCTTCCCAACATATCCAGGTCAAAGTCATCGAGGGCATCAGAACCCAGCATGTCGAGATCGAA
ATCGTCCAGCGCGTCGGCGCGCCCGGATCCTCTCAGGTGGGTTTTTAGGTGTCTTGACAAATGTGGTTTT
TGACTGAAGTTGCGCATGCATATTCGGCATTGGAATGGCTTCTCGCCGGTGTGCGTACGTAGATGTCTAA
CCAAATGTTCTTGTCTGGAGAAATTTCGCATACAGATCCGACACTGAAACGGTTTTTCACCGGTATGAGT
ACGGGTATGTCTAGTCAAAGTATTTTTCATCGAAAAGTTCCGCATGCAAATGCGACACTGGAAGGGGCGC
TCCCCGGGTCTAGAGACCTTGCGCTTTTTCTTGGGCTTGTCATCGTCGTCCTTGTAGTCCATGATATCAC
CGGTTGCTTTGAATTAGCGGTGGTTTTCACAACACCTAAAAAAGGGTTTAAAAGATACCTTTGAACCGCT
AAGAAGCCCGAGAATTAGCTCCGCTCAAAACTCAAGGGGACAAATTCCAAAAATGACTTCCAGCGCCAGG
CTGGCCTGACTAGTCTCCACCCACCAAATGTGAACAAACTCCAACGCCATTACATCCCCTCCCCCCGCCG
CGACTAGCCGTGCTCAAAAGCCCGAGGTGACTATTGCGGCCGATAGGACCACGGGGTCACAGGAAGCAGC
AGCCGGTGAGGGACCAGGCCCTCTTCCTTTGTGTGGGTGACTCACCCGCCCGCTCCACCGGGCTGCCGCG
TC
