>Addgene plasmid #68729 | pVITRO1-SS-132 | addgene partial sequence | sequence record 124805 | FMDV-IRES-R 5'-CTCCGCTACGAAGCAACAGT-3'
ACGCAGTACAAAGTGTTACCCCTCTAGACCTGGAAAGACCAGGCGGAGTTTCAAGTTGCACGTTTTGTGT
CATTGGGGAAACCTGCTCCTAGGTTACTTGTACAGCTCGTCCATGCCGCCGGTGGAGTGGCGGCCCTCGG
CGCGTTCGTACTGTTCCACGATGGTGTAGTCCTCGTTGTGGGAGGTGATGTCCAACTTGATGTTGACGTT
GTAGGCGCCGGGCAGCTGCACGGGCTTCTTGGCCTTGTAGGTGGTCTTGACCTCAGCGTCGTAGTGGCCG
CCGTCCTTCAGCTTCAGCCTCTGCTTGATCTCGCCCTTCAGGGCGCCGTCCTCGGGGTACATCCGCTCGG
AGGAGGCCTGCCAGCCCATGGTCTTCTTCTGCATTACGGGGCCGTCGGAGGGGAAGTTGGTGCCGCGCAG
CTTCACCTTGTAGATGAACTCGCCGTCCTGCAGGGAGGAGTCCTGGGTCACGGTCACCACGCCGCCGTCC
TCGAAGTTCATCACGCGCTCCCACTTGAAGCCCTCGGGGAAGGACAGCTTCAAGTAGTCGGGGATGTCGG
CGGGGTGCTTCACGTAGGCCTTGGAGCCGTACATGAACTGAGGGGACAGGATGTCCCAGGCGAAGGGCAG
GGGGCCACCCTTGGTCACCTTCAGCTTGGCGGTCTGGGTGCCCTCGTAGGGGCGGCCCTCGCCCTCGCCC
TCGATCTCGAACTCGTGGCCGTTCACGGAGCCCTCCATGTGCACCTTGAAGCGCATGAACTCCTTGATGA
TGGCCATGTTATCCTCCTCGCCCTTGCTCACC
